Addgene plasmid #228137: pMRX-IPU-SNAP-Omp25
Purpose: Expresses SNAP-Omp25 in mammalian cells
Depositing lab: Noboru Mizushima. Depositing organization: The University of Tokyo. Publication: Organelle landscape analysis using a multiparametric particle-based method. Kurikawa Y, Koyama-Honda I, Tamura N, Koike S, Mizushima N. PLoS Biol. 2024 Sep 17;22(9):e3002777. doi: 10.1371/journal.pbio.3002777. eCollection 2024 Sep. PubMed 39288101.
Backbone
  Vector backbone: pMRX-IPU
  Backbone size w/o insert (bp): 6101
  Total vector size (bp): 6787
  Vector type: Mammalian Expression, Retroviral
  Selectable markers: Puromycin
Growth in bacteria
  Bacterial resistance: Ampicillin, 100 μg/mL
  Growth temperature: 37°C
  Growth strain: NEB Stable
  Copy number: Unknown
Gene/Insert
  Gene/Insert name: Omp25
  Species: R. norvegicus (rat)
  Insert size (bp): 686
  Mutation: transmembrane region (C-terminus)
  GenBank ID: NM_022599.2
  Entrez Gene: Synj2bp (a.k.a. Omp25)
  Tag / fusion protein: SNAP (N terminal on insert)
Terms and licenses: Academic/Nonprofit Terms; Industry Terms: Not Available to Industry
How to cite: pMRX-IPU-SNAP-Omp25 was a gift from Noboru Mizushima (Addgene plasmid # 228137 ; http://n2t.net/addgene:228137 ; RRID:Addgene_228137)
