[The description below was written by a language model from this plasmid's Addgene catalogue record and pLannotate feature annotations shown in this document.]
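Description:
pMRX-IPU-SNAP-Omp25 is a Moloney murine leukemia virus (MMLV)-based retroviral expression plasmid built on the pMRX-IPU backbone, about 6.8 kb in total, intended for expressing a SNAP-tagged mitochondrial outer membrane anchor in mammalian cells. In bacteria it is maintained through a high-copy ColE1/pUC-type origin and selected with ampicillin via the β-lactamase gene and its native promoter. A short lacI fragment annotated near the origin appears to be a backbone remnant rather than a functional element.

The viral cassette begins with a CMV enhancer fused to a partial MMLV LTR, a hybrid 5' arrangement that drives transcription of the viral genome in packaging cells. This is followed by the Ψ packaging signal, a truncated gag lacking its start codon, and a pol region carrying the splice acceptor. The record annotates no separate internal promoter, so expression presumably depends on the LTR-driven transcript. The payload is a SNAP-tag coding sequence, an O6-alkylguanine-DNA-alkyltransferase variant that covalently binds benzylguanine-derivatised ligands, placed N-terminal to a short fragment of rat Synj2bp (Omp25) that corresponds to the C-terminal transmembrane region. Downstream, an EMCV IRES links translation of puromycin N-acetyltransferase to the same transcript, so puromycin selection enriches for cells expressing the fusion. The cassette ends in the MMLV 3' LTR.

Once packaged into retroviral particles, the construct can be used to generate stably transduced, puromycin-resistant cell lines in which the Omp25 anchor displays SNAP for labelling with fluorescent or other SNAP substrates. The associated publication concerns multiparametric, particle-based analysis of organelles, which is consistent with use as an organelle marker.
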