Features (pLannotate 1.2.2; 15 found; start..end, strand, type, name):
      1..380     +  enhancer       CMV enhancer: human cytomegalovirus immediate early enhancer
    381..676     +  LTR            3' LTR (ΔU3) (fragment): self-inactivating 3' long terminal repeat (LTR) from Moloney murine leukemia virus
    739..1096    +  misc_feature   MMLV Ψ: packaging signal of Moloney murine leukemia virus (MMLV)
   1161..1577    +  CDS            gag (truncated): truncated Moloney murine leukemia virus (MMLV) gag gene lacking the start codon
   1587..1961    +  misc_feature   pol region: Moloney murine leukemia virus (MMLV) pol region containing the splice acceptor site
   1994..2539    +  CDS            SNAP-tag®: human O6-alkylguanine-DNA-alkyltransferase variant that forms covalent bonds with benzylguanine derivatives fast-reacting variant, optimized for mammalian expression
   2567..2677    +  CDS            Synj2bp (fragment): SYJ2B_RAT - Also known as Omp25. Experimental evidence at protein level: Swiss-Prot protein existence level 1. Regulates endocytosis of activin type 2 receptor kinases through the Ral/RALBP1-dependent pathway and may be involved in suppression of activin-induced signal transduction. From Rattus norvegicus (Rat).
   2702..3277    +  misc_feature   IRES2: internal ribosome entry site (IRES) of the encephalomyocarditis virus (EMCV)
   3284..3883    +  CDS            PuroR: puromycin N-acetyltransferase; pac from Streptomyces alboniger; confers resistance to puromycin
   3991..4112    +  LTR            3' LTR (ΔU3) (fragment): self-inactivating 3' long terminal repeat (LTR) from Moloney murine leukemia virus
   4113..4582    +  LTR            LTR: long terminal repeat from Moloney murine leukemia virus
   4648..4700    -  CDS            lacI (fragment): lac repressor; lacI; The lac repressor binds to the lac operator to inhibit transcription in E. coli. This inhibition can be relieved by adding lactose or isopropyl-β-D-thiogalactopyranoside (IPTG).
   4883..5471    -  rep_origin     ori: high-copy-number ColE1/pMB1/pBR322/pUC origin of replication
   5635..6495    -  CDS            AmpR: β-lactamase; bla; confers resistance to ampicillin, carbenicillin, and related antibiotics
   6496..6600    -  promoter       AmpR promoter: bla
>Addgene plasmid #228137 | pMRX-IPU-SNAP-Omp25 | addgene full sequence | sequence record 453898 | Addgene NGS Result
GACATTGATTATTGACTAGTTATTAATAGTAATCAATTACGGGGTCATTAGTTCATAGCCCATATATGGA
GTTCCGCGTTACATAACTTACGGTAAATGGCCCGCCTGGCTGACCGCCCAACGACCCCCGCCCATTGACG
TCAATAATGACGTATGTTCCCATAGTAACGCCAATAGGGACTTTCCATTGACGTCAATGGGTGGAGTATT
TACGGTAAACTGCCCACTTGGCAGTACATCAAGTGTATCATATGCCAAGTACGCCCCCTATTGACGTCAA
TGACGGTAAATGGCCCGCCTGGCATTATGCCCAGTACATGACCTTATGGGACTTTCCTACTTGGCAGTAC
ATCTACGTATTAGTCATCGCTATTACCATGCTAGAGAACCATCAGATGTTTCCAGGGTGCCCCAAGGACC
TGAAATGACCCTGTGCCTTATTTGAACTAACCAATCAGTTCGCTTCTCGCTTCTGTTCGCGCGCTTCTGC
TCCCCGAGCTCAATAAAAGAGCCCACAACCCCTCACTCGGCGCGCCAGTCCTCCGATTGACTGAGTCGCC
CGGGTACCCGTGTATCCAATAAACCCTCTTGCAGTTGCATCCGACTTGTGGTCTCGCTGTTCCTTGGGAG
GGTCTCCTCTGAGTGATTGACTACCCGTCAGCGGGGGTCTTTCATTTGGGGGCTCGTCCGGGATCGGGAG
ACCCCTGCCCAGGGACCACCGACCCACCACCGGGAGGTAAGCTGGCCAGCAACTTATCTGTGTCTGTCCG
ATTGTCTAGTGTCTATGACTGATTTTATGCGCCTGCGTCGGTACTAGTTAGCTAACTAGCTCTGTATCTG
GCGGACCCGTGGTGGAACTGACGAGTTCGGAACACCCGGCCGCAACCCTGGGAGACGTCCCAGGGACTTC
GGGGGCCGTTTTTGTGGCCCGACCTGAGTCCAAAAATCCCGATCGTTTTGGACTCTTTGGTGCACCCCCC
TTAGAGGAGGGATATGTGGTTCTGGTAGGAGACGAGAACCTAAAACAGTTCCCGCCTCCGTCTGAATTTT
TGCTTTCGGTTTGGGACCGAAGCCGCGCCGCGCGTCTTGTCTGCTGCAGCATCGTTCTGTGTTGTCTCTG
TCTGACTGTGTTTCTGTATTTGTCTGAAAATATGGGCCCGGGCCAGACTGTTACCACTCCCTTAAGTTTG
ACCTTAGGTCACTGGAAAGATGTCGAGCGGATCGCTCACAACCAGTCGGTAGATGTCAAGAAGAGACGTT
GGGTTACCTTCTGCTCTGCAGAATGGCCAACCTTTAACGTCGGATGGCCGCGAGACGGCACCTTTAACCG
AGACCTCATCACCCAGGTTAAGATCAAGGTCTTTTCACCTGGCCCGCATGGACACCCAGACCAGGTCCCC
TACATCGTGACCTGGGAAGCCTTGGCTTTTGACCCCCCTCCCTGGGTCAAGCCCTTTGTACACCCTAAGC
CTCCGCCTCCTCTTCCTCCATCCGCCCCGTCTCTCCCCCTTGAACCTCCTCGTTCGACCCCGCCTCGATC
CTCCCTTTATCCAGCCCTCACTCCTTCTCTAGGCGCCCCCATATGGCCATATGAGATCTTATATGGGGCA
CCCCCGCCCCTTGTAAACTTCCCTGACCCTGACATGACAAGAGTTACTAACAGCCCCTCTCTCCAAGCTC
ACTTACAGGCTCTCTACTTAGTCCAGCACGAAGTCTGGAGACCTCTGGCGGCAGCCTACCAAGAACAACT
GGACCGACCGGTGGTACCTCACCCTTACCGAGTCGGCGACACAGTGTGGGTCCGCCGACACCAGACTAAG
AACCTAGAACCTCGCTGGAAAGGACCTTACACAGTCCTGCTGACCACCCCCACCGCCCTCAAAGTAGACG
GCATCGCAGCTTGGATACACGCCGCCCACGTGAAGGCTGCCGACCCCGGGGGTGGACCATCCTCTAGACT
GCCGGATCTGCCATCGATATAAAGCTTGCCACCATGGACAAAGACTGCGAAATGAAGCGCACCACCCTGG
ATAGCCCTCTGGGCAAGCTGGAACTGTCTGGGTGCGAACAGGGCCTGCACCGTATCATCTTCCTGGGCAA
AGGAACATCTGCCGCCGACGCCGTGGAAGTGCCTGCCCCAGCCGCCGTGCTGGGCGGACCAGAGCCACTG
ATGCAGGCCACCGCCTGGCTCAACGCCTACTTTCACCAGCCTGAGGCCATCGAGGAGTTCCCTGTGCCAG
CCCTGCACCACCCAGTGTTCCAGCAGGAGAGCTTTACCCGCCAGGTGCTGTGGAAACTGCTGAAAGTGGT
GAAGTTCGGAGAGGTCATCAGCTACAGCCACCTGGCCGCCCTGGCCGGCAATCCCGCCGCCACCGCCGCC
GTGAAAACCGCCCTGAGCGGAAATCCCGTGCCCATTCTGATCCCCTGCCACCGGGTGGTGCAGGGCGACC
TGGACGTGGGGGGCTACGAGGGCGGGCTCGCCGTGAAAGAGTGGCTGCTGGCCCACGAGGGCCACAGACT
GGGCAAGCCTGGGCTGGGTGGTTCAGGCTCGGGATCCGGGAATTCCCATCGAGGCGACGGAGAGCCTAGT
GGAGTTCCTGTAGCTGTGGTGCTGCTGCCAGTGTTTGCCCTTACCCTGGTAGCAGTTTGGGCCTTCGTGA
GATACCGAAAGCAGCTCTGAGCGGCCGCTACGTAAATTCCGCCCCCCCCCCTAACGTTACTGGCCGAAGC
CGCTTGGAATAAGGCCGGTGTGCGTTTGTCTATATGTTATTTTCCACCATATTGCCGTCTTTTGGCAATG
TGAGGGCCCGGAAACCTGGCCCTGTCTTCTTGACGAGCATTCCTAGGGGTCTTTCCCCTCTCGCCAAAGG
AATGCAAGGTCTGTTGAATGTCGTGAAGGAAGCAGTTCCTCTGGAAGTTTCTTGAAGACAAACAACGTCT
GTAGCGACCCTTTGCAGGCAGCGGAACCCCCCACCTGGCGACAGGTGCCTCTGCGGCCAAAAGCCACGTG
TATAAGATACACCTGCAAAGGCGGCACAACCCCAGTGCCACGTTGTGAGTTGGATAGTTGTGGAAAGAGT
CAAATGGCTCTCCTCAAGCGTATTCAACAAGGGGCTGAAGGATGCCCAGAAGGTACCCCATTGTATGGGA
TCTGATCTGGGGCCTCGGTGCACATGCTTTACATGTGTTTAGTCGAGGTTAAAAAAACGTCTAGGCCCCC
CGAACCACGGGGACGTGGTTTTCCTTTGAAAAACACGATGATAATATGGCCACAACCGTCGACATGACCG
AGTACAAGCCCACGGTGCGCCTCGCCACCCGCGACGACGTCCCCCGGGCCGTACGCACCCTCGCCGCCGC
GTTCGCCGACTACCCCGCCACGCGCCACACCGTCGACCCGGACCGCCACATCGAGCGGGTCACCGAGCTG
CAAGAACTCTTCCTCACGCGCGTCGGGCTCGACATCGGCAAGGTGTGGGTCGCGGACGACGGCGCCGCGG
TGGCGGTCTGGACCACGCCGGAGAGCGTCGAAGCGGGGGCGGTGTTCGCCGAGATCGGCCCGCGCATGGC
CGAGTTGAGCGGTTCCCGGCTGGCCGCGCAGCAACAGATGGAAGGCCTCCTGGCGCCGCACCGGCCCAAG
GAGCCCGCGTGGTTCCTGGCCACCGTCGGCGTCTCGCCCGACCACCAGGGCAAGGGTCTGGGCAGCGCCG
TCGTGCTCCCCGGAGTGGAGGCGGCCGAGCGCGCCGGGGTGCCCGCCTTCCTGGAGACCTCCGCGCCCCG
CAACCTCCCCTTCTACGAGCGGCTCGGCTTCACCGTCACCGCCGACGTCGAGGTGCCCGAAGGACCGCGC
ACCTGGTGCATGACCCGCAAGCCCGGTGCCTGAGTCGACCGCCCGCCCCACGACCCGCAGCGCCCGACCG
AAAGGAGCGCACGACCCCATGGCTCGACGATAAAATAAAAGATTTTATTTAGTCTCCAGAAAAAGGGGGG
AATGAAAGACCCCACCTGTAGGTTTGGCAAGCTAGCTTAAGTAACGCCATTTTGCAAGGCATGGAAAAAT
ACATAACTGAGAATAGAGAAGTTCAGATCAAGGTCAGGAACAGATGGAACAGCTGAATATGGGCCAAACA
GGATATCTGTGGTAAGCAGTTCCTGCCCCGGCTCAGGGCCAAGAACAGATGGAACAGCTGAATATGGGCC
AAACAGGATATCTGTGGTAAGCAGTTCCTGCCCCGGCTCAGGGCCAAGAACAGATGGTCCCCAGATGCGG
TCCAGCCCTCAGCAGTTTCTAGAGAACCATCAGATGTTTCCAGGGTGCCCCAAGGACCTGAAATGACCCT
GTGCCTTATTTGAACTAACCAATCAGTTCGCTTCTCGCTTCTGTTCGCGCGCTTCTGCTCCCCGAGCTCA
ATAAAAGAGCCCACAACCCCTCACTCGGGGCGCCAGTCCTCCGATTGACTGAGTCGCCCGGGTACCCGTG
TATCCAATAAACCCTCTTGCAGTTGCATCCGACTTGTGGTCTCGCTGTTCCTTGGGAGGGTCTCCTCTGA
GTGATTGACTACCCGTCAGCGGGGGTCTTTCACATGCAGCATGTATCAAAATTAATTTGGTTTTTTTTCT
TAAGTATTTACATTAAATGGCCATAGTTGCATTAATGAATCGGCCAACGCGCGGGGAGAGGCGGTTTGCG
TATTGGGCGCTCTTCCGCTTCCTCGCTCACTGACTCGCTGCGCTCGGTCGTTCGGCTGCGGCGAGCGGTA
TCAGCTCACTCAAAGGCGGTAATACGGTTATCCACAGAATCAGGGGATAACGCAGGAAAGAACATGTGAG
CAAAAGGCCAGCAAAAGGCCAGGAACCGTAAAAAGGCCGCGTTGCTGGCGTTTTTCCATAGGCTCCGCCC
CCCTGACGAGCATCACAAAAATCGACGCTCAAGTCAGAGGTGGCGAAACCCGACAGGACTATAAAGATAC
CAGGCGTTTCCCCCTGGAAGCTCCCTCGTGCGCTCTCCTGTTCCGACCCTGCCGCTTACCGGATACCTGT
CCGCCTTTCTCCCTTCGGGAAGCGTGGCGCTTTCTCATAGCTCACGCTGTAGGTATCTCAGTTCGGTGTA
GGTCGTTCGCTCCAAGCTGGGCTGTGTGCACGAACCCCCCGTTCAGCCCGACCGCTGCGCCTTATCCGGT
AACTATCGTCTTGAGTCCAACCCGGTAAGACACGACTTATCGCCACTGGCAGCAGCCACTGGTAACAGGA
TTAGCAGAGCGAGGTATGTAGGCGGTGCTACAGAGTTCTTGAAGTGGTGGCCTAACTACGGCTACACTAG
AAGAACAGTATTTGGTATCTGCGCTCTGCTGAAGCCAGTTACCTTCGGAAAAAGAGTTGGTAGCTCTTGA
TCCGGCAAACAAACCACCGCTGGTAGCGGTGGTTTTTTTGTTTGCAAGCAGCAGATTACGCGCAGAAAAA
AAGGATCTCAAGAAGATCCTTTGATCTTTTCTACGGGGTCTGACGCTCAGTGGAACGAAAACTCACGTTA
AGGGATTTTGGTCATGAGATTATCAAAAAGGATCTTCACCTAGATCCTTTTGCGGCCGGCCGCAAATCAA
TCTAAAGTATATATGAGTAAACTTGGTCTGACAGTTACCAATGCTTAATCAGTGAGGCACCTATCTCAGC
GATCTGTCTATTTCGTTCATCCATAGTTGCCTGACTCCCCGTCGTGTAGATAACTACGATACGGGAGGGC
TTACCATCTGGCCCCAGTGCTGCAATGATACCGCGAGACCCACGCTCACCGGCTCCAGATTTATCAGCAA
TAAACCAGCCAGCCGGAAGGGCCGAGCGCAGAAGTGGTCCTGCAACTTTATCCGCCTCCATCCAGTCTAT
TAATTGTTGCCGGGAAGCTAGAGTAAGTAGTTCGCCAGTTAATAGTTTGCGCAACGTTGTTGCCATTGCT
ACAGGCATCGTGGTGTCACGCTCGTCGTTTGGTATGGCTTCATTCAGCTCCGGTTCCCAACGATCAAGGC
GAGTTACATGATCCCCCATGTTGTGCAAAAAAGCGGTTAGCTCCTTCGGTCCTCCGATCGTTGTCAGAAG
TAAGTTGGCCGCAGTGTTATCACTCATGGTTATGGCAGCACTGCATAATTCTCTTACTGTCATGCCATCC
GTAAGATGCTTTTCTGTGACTGGTGAGTACTCAACCAAGTCATTCTGAGAATAGTGTATGCGGCGACCGA
GTTGCTCTTGCCCGGCGTCAACACGGGATAATACCGCGCCACATAGCAGAACTTTAAAAGTGCTCATCAT
TGGAAAACGTTCTTCGGGGCGAAAACTCTCAAGGATCTTACCGCTGTTGAGATCCAGTTCGATGTAACCC
ACTCGTGCACCCAACTGATCTTCAGCATCTTTTACTTTCACCAGCGTTTCTGGGTGAGCAAAAACAGGAA
GGCAAAATGCCGCAAAAAAGGGAATAAGGGCGACACGGAAATGTTGAATACTCATACTCTTCCTTTTTCA
ATATTATTGAAGCATTTATCAGGGTTATTGTCTCATGAGCGGATACATATTTGAATGTATTTAGAAAAAT
AAACAAATAGGGGTTCCGCGCACATTTCCCCGAAAAGTGCCACCTGACGTCTAAGAAACCATTATTATCA
TGACATTAACCTATAAAAATAGGCGTATCACGAGGCCCTTTCGTCTTCACTATAGGAGCTTGGCCCATTG
CATACGTTGTATCCATATCATAATATGTACATTTATATTGGCTCATGTCCAACATTACCGCCATGTT
